>Addgene plasmid #77578 | CDK10 gRNA (BRDN0001145808) | addgene full sequence | sequence record 188034 | Addgene Assembled Sequence
CCCGGGTGCAAAGATGGATAAAGTTTTAAACAGAGAGGAATCTTTGCAGCTAATGGACCTTCTAGGTCTT
GAAAGGAGTGGGAATTGGCTCCGGTGCCCGTCAGTGGGCAGAGCGCACATCGCCCACAGTCCCCGAGAAG
TTGGGGGGAGGGGTCGGCAATTGATCCGGTGCCTAGAGAAGGTGGCGCGGGGTAAACTGGGAAAGTGATG
TCGTGTACTGGCTCCGCCTTTTTCCCGAGGGTGGGGGAGAACCGTATATAAGTGCAGTAGTCGCCGTGAA
CGTTCTTTTTCGCAACGGGTTTGCCGCCAGAACACAGGTAAGTGCCGTGTGTGGTTCCCGCGGGCCTGGC
CTCTTTACGGGTTATGGCCCTTGCGTGCCTTGAATTACTTCCACCTGGCTGCAGTACGTGATTCTTGATC
CCGAGCTTCGGGTTGGAAGTGGGTGGGAGAGTTCGAGGCCTTGCGCTTAAGGAGCCCCTTCGCCTCGTGC
TTGAGTTGAGGCCTGGCCTGGGCGCTGGGGCCGCCGCGTGCGAATCTGGTGGCACCTTCGCGCCTGTCTC
GCTGCTTTCGATAAGTCTCTAGCCATTTAAAATTTTTGATGACCTGCTGCGACGCTTTTTTTCTGGCAAG
ATAGTCTTGTAAATGCGGGCCAAGATCTGCACACTGGTATTTCGGTTTTTGGGGCCGCGGGCGGCGACGG
GGCCCGTGCGTCCCAGCGCACATGTTCGGCGAGGCGGGGCCTGCGAGCGCGGCCACCGAGAATCGGACGG
GGGTAGTCTCAAGCTGGCCGGCCTGCTCTGGTGCCTGGCCTCGCGCCGCCGTGTATCGCCCCGCCCTGGG
CGGCAAGGCTGGCCCGGTCGGCACCAGTTGCGTGAGCGGAAAGATGGCCGCTTCCCGGCCCTGCTGCAGG
GAGCTCAAAATGGAGGACGCGGCGCTCGGGAGAGCGGGCGGGTGAGTCACCCACACAAAGGAAAAGGGCC
TTTCCGTCCTCAGCCGTCGCTTCATGTGACTCCACGGAGTACCGGGCGCCGTCCAGGCACCTCGATTAGT
TCTCGAGCTTTTGGAGTACGTCGTCTTTAGGTTGGGGGGAGGGGTTTTATGCGATGGAGTTTCCCCACAC
TGAGTGGGTGGAGACTGAAGTTAGGCCAGCTTGGCACTTGATGTAATTCTCCTTGGAATTTGCCCTTTTT
GAGTTTGGATCTTGGTTCATTCTCAAGCCTCAGACAGTGGTTCAAAGTTTTTTTCTTCCATTTCAGGTGT
CGTGACGTACGGCCACCATGACCGAGTACAAGCCCACGGTGCGCCTCGCCACCCGCGACGACGTCCCCAG
GGCCGTACGCACCCTCGCCGCCGCGTTCGCCGACTACCCCGCCACGCGCCACACCGTCGATCCGGACCGC
CACATCGAGCGGGTCACCGAGCTGCAAGAACTCTTCCTCACGCGCGTCGGGCTCGACATCGGCAAGGTGT
GGGTCGCGGACGACGGCGCCGCCGTGGCGGTCTGGACCACGCCGGAGAGCGTCGAAGCGGGGGCGGTGTT
CGCCGAGATCGGCCCGCGCATGGCCGAGTTGAGCGGTTCCCGGCTGGCCGCGCAGCAACAGATGGAAGGC
CTCCTGGCGCCGCACCGGCCCAAGGAGCCCGCGTGGTTCCTGGCCACCGTCGGAGTCTCGCCCGACCACC
AGGGCAAGGGTCTGGGCAGCGCCGTCGTGCTCCCCGGAGTGGAGGCGGCCGAGCGCGCCGGGGTGCCCGC
CTTCCTGGAGACCTCCGCGCCCCGCAACCTCCCCTTCTACGAGCGGCTCGGCTTCACCGTCACCGCCGAC
GTCGAGGTGCCCGAAGGACCGCGCACCTGGTGCATGACCCGCAAGCCCGGTGCCTGAACGCGTTAAGTCG
ACAATCAACCTCTGGATTACAAAATTTGTGAAAGATTGACTGGTATTCTTAACTATGTTGCTCCTTTTAC
GCTATGTGGATACGCTGCTTTAATGCCTTTGTATCATGCTATTGCTTCCCGTATGGCTTTCATTTTCTCC
TCCTTGTATAAATCCTGGTTGCTGTCTCTTTATGAGGAGTTGTGGCCCGTTGTCAGGCAACGTGGCGTGG
TGTGCACTGTGTTTGCTGACGCAACCCCCACTGGTTGGGGCATTGCCACCACCTGTCAGCTCCTTTCCGG
GACTTTCGCTTTCCCCCTCCCTATTGCCACGGCGGAACTCATCGCCGCCTGCCTTGCCCGCTGCTGGACA
GGGGCTCGGCTGTTGGGCACTGACAATTCCGTGGTGTTGTCGGGGAAATCATCGTCCTTTCCTTGGCTGC
TCGCCTGTGTTGCCACCTGGATTCTGCGCGGGACGTCCTTCTGCTACGTCCCTTCGGCCCTCAATCCAGC
GGACCTTCCTTCCCGCGGCCTGCTGCCGGCTCTGCGGCCTCTTCCGCGTCTTCGCCTTCGCCCTCAGACG
AGTCGGATCTCCCTTTGGGCCGCCTCCCCGCGTCGACTTTAAGACCAATGACTTACAAGGCAGCTGTAGA
TCTTAGCCACTTTTTAAAAGAAAAGGGGGGACTGGAAGGGCTAATTCACTCCCAACGAAGACAAGATCTG
CTTTTTGCTTGTACTGGGTCTCTCTGGTTAGACCAGATCTGAGCCTGGGAGCTCTCTGGCTAACTAGGGA
ACCCACTGCTTAAGCCTCAATAAAGCTTGCCTTGAGTGCTTCAAGTAGTGTGTGCCCGTCTGTTGTGTGA
CTCTGGTAACTAGAGATCCCTCAGACCCTTTTAGTCAGTGTGGAAAATCTCTAGCAGTACGTATAGTAGT
TCATGTCATCTTATTATTCAGTATTTATAACTTGCAAAGAAATGAATATCAGAGAGTGAGAGGAACTTGT
TTATTGCAGCTTATAATGGTTACAAATAAAGCAATAGCATCACAAATTTCACAAATAAAGCATTTTTTTC
ACTGCATTCTAGTTGTGGTTTGTCCAAACTCATCAATGTATCTTATCATGTCTGGCTCTAGCTATCCCGC
CCCTAACTCCGCCCATCCCGCCCCTAACTCCGCCCAGTTCCGCCCATTCTCCGCCCCATGGCTGACTAAT
TTTTTTTATTTATGCAGAGGCCGAGGCCGCCTCGGCCTCTGAGCTATTCCAGAAGTAGTGAGGAGGCTTT
TTTGGAGGCCTAGGGACGTACCCAATTCGCCCTATAGTGAGTCGTATTACGCGCGCTCACTGGCCGTCGT
TTTACAACGTCGTGACTGGGAAAACCCTGGCGTTACCCAACTTAATCGCCTTGCAGCACATCCCCCTTTC
GCCAGCTGGCGTAATAGCGAAGAGGCCCGCACCGATCGCCCTTCCCAACAGTTGCGCAGCCTGAATGGCG
AATGGG
[124 nt withheld, positions 3367-3490]
C
[91 nt withheld, positions 3492-3582]
A
[49 nt withheld, positions 3584-3632]
CCTTTGACGTTGGAGTCCACGTTCTTT
[37 nt withheld, positions 3660-3696]
ACCCTATCTCGGTCTATTCTTTTGATTTATAAGGGATTTTGCCGATTTCGGCCTATTGGTTAAAAAATGA
GCTGATTTAACAAAAATTTAACGCGAATTTTAACAAAATATTAACGCTTACAATTTAGGTGGCACTTTTC
GGGGAAATGTGCGCGGAACCCCTATTTGTTTATTTTTCTAAATACATTCAAATATGTATCCGCTCATGAG
ACAATAACCCTGATAAATGCTTCAATAATATTGAAAAAGGAAGAGTATGAGTATTCAACATTTCCGTGTC
GCCCTTATTCCCTTTTTTGCGGCATTTTGCCTTCCTGTTTTTGCTCACCCAGAAACGCTGGTGAAAGTAA
AAGATGCTGAAGATCAGTTGGGTGCACGAGTGGGTTACATCGAACTGGATCTCAACAGCGGTAAGATCCT
TGAGAGTTTTCGCCCCGAAGAACGTTTTCCAATGATGAGCACTTTTAAAGTTCTGCTATGTGGCGCGGTA
TTATCCCGTATTGACGCCGGGCAAGAGCAACTCGGTCGCCGCATACACTATTCTCAGAATGACTTGGTTG
AGTACTCACCAGTCACAGAAAAGCATCTTACGGATGGCATGACAGTAAGAGAATTATGCAGTGCTGCCAT
AACCATGAGTGATAACACTGCGGCCAACTTACTTCTGACAACGATCGGAGGACCGAAGGAGCTAACCGCT
TTTTTGCACAACATGGGGGATCATGTAACTCGCCTTGATCGTTGGGAACCGGAGCTGAATGAAGCCATAC
CAAACGACGAGCGTGACACCACGATGCCTGTAGCAATGGCAACAACGTTGCGCAAACTATTAACTGGCGA
ACTACTTACTCTAGCTTCCCGGCAACAATTAATAGACTGGATGGAGGCGGATAAAGTTGCAGGACCACTT
CTGCGCTCGGCCCTTCCGGCTGGCTGGTTTATTGCTGATAAATCTGGAGCCGGTGAGCGTGGGTCTCGCG
GTATCATTGCAGCACTGGGGCCAGATGGTAAGCCCTCCCGTATCGTAGTTATCTACACGACGGGGAGTCA
GGCAACTATGGATGAACGAAATAGACAGATCGCTGAGATAGGTGCCTCACTGATTAAGCATTGGTAACTG
TCAGACCAAGTTTACTCATATATACTTTAGATTGATTTAAAACTTCATTTTTAATTTAAAAGGATCTAGG
TGAAGATCCTTTTTGATAATCTCATGACCAAAATCCCTTAACGTGAGTTTTCGTTCCACTGAGCGTCAGA
CCCCGTAGAAAAGATCAAAGGATCTTCTTGAGATCCTTTTTTTCTGCGCGTAATCTGCTGCTTGCAAACA
AAAAAACCACCGCTACCAGCGGTGGTTTGTTTGCCGGATCAAGAGCTACCAACTCTTTTTCCGAAGGTAA
CTGGCTTCAGCAGAGCGCAGATACCAAATACTGTTCTTCTAGTGTAGCCGTAGTTAGGCCACCACTTCAA
GAACTCTGTAGCACCGCCTACATACCTCGCTCTGCTAATCCTGTTACCAGTGGCTGCTGCCAGTGGCGAT
AAGTCGTGTCTTACCGGGTTGGACTCAAGACGATAGTTACCGGATAAGGCGCAGCGGTCGGGCTGAACGG
GGGGTTCGTGCACACAGCCCAGCTTGGAGCGAACGACCTACACCGAACTGAGATACCTACAGCGTGAGCT
ATGAGAAAGCGCCACGCTTCCCGAAGGGAGAAAGGCGGACAGGTATCCGGTAAGCGGCAGGGTCGGAACA
GGAGAGCGCACGAGGGAGCTTCCAGGGGGAAACGCCTGGTATCTTTATAGTCCTGTCGGGTTTCGCCACC
TCTGACTTGAGCGTCGATTTTTGTGATGCTCGTCAGGGGGGCGGAGCCTATGGAAAAACGCCAGCAACGC
GGCCTTTTTACGGTTCCTGGCCTTTTGCTGGCCTTTTGCTCACATGTTCTTTCCTGCGTTATCCCCTGAT
TCTGTGGATAACCGTATTACCGCCTTTGAGTGAGCTGATACCGCTCGCCGCAGCCGAACGACCGAGCGCA
GCGAGTCAGTGAGCGAGGAAGCGGAAGAGCGCCCAATACGCAAACCGCCTCTCCCCGCGCGTTGGCCGAT
TCATTAATGCAGCTGGCACGACAGGTTTCCCGACTGGAAAGCGGGCAGTGAGCGCAACGCAATTAATGTG
AGTTAGCTCACTCATTAGGCACCCCAGGCTTTACACTTTATGCTTCCGGCTCGTATGTTGTGTGGAATTG
TGAGCGGATAACAATTTCACACAGGAAACAGCTATGACCATGATTACGCCAAGCGCGCAATTAACCCTCA
CTAAAGGGAACAAAAGCTGGAGCTGCAAGCTTAATGTAGTCTTATGCAATACTCTTGTAGTCTTGCAACA
TGGTAACGATGAGTTAGCAACATGCCTTACAAGGAGAGAAAAAGCACCGTGCATGCCGATTGGTGGAAGT
AAGGTGGTACGATCGTGCCTTATTAGGAAGGCAACAGACGGGTCTGACATGGATTGGACGAACCACTGAA
TTGCCGCATTGCAGAGATATTGTATTTAAGTGCCTAGCTCGATACATAAACGGGTCTCTCTGGTTAGACC
AGATCTGAGCCTGGGAGCTCTCTGGCTAACTAGGGAACCCACTGCTTAAGCCTCAATAAAGCTTGCCTTG
AGTGCTTCAAGTAGTGTGTGCCCGTCTGTTGTGTGACTCTGGTAACTAGAGATCCCTCAGACCCTTTTAG
TCAGTGTGGAAAATCTCTAGCAGTGGCGCCCGAACAGGGACTTGAAAGCGAAAGGGAAACCAGAGGAGCT
CTCTCGACGCAGGACTCGGCTTGCTGAAGCGCGCACGGCAAGAGGCGAGGGGCGGCGACTGGTGAGTACG
CCAAAAATTTTGACTAGCGGAGGCTAGAAGGAGAGAGATGGGTGCGAGAGCGTCAGTATTAAGCGGGGGA
GAATTAGATCGCGATGGGAAAAAATTCGGTTAAGGCCAGGGGGAAAGAAAAAATATAAATTAAAACATAT
AGTATGGGCAAGCAGGGAGCTAGAACGATTCGCAGTTAATCCTGGCCTGTTAGAAACATCAGAAGGCTGT
AGACAAATACTGGGACAGCTACAACCATCCCTTCAGACAGGATCAGAAGAACTTAGATCATTATATAATA
CAGTAGCAACCCTCTATTGTGTGCATCAAAGGATAGAGATAAAAGACACCAAGGAAGCTTTAGACAAGAT
AGAGGAAGAGCAAAACAAAAGTAAGACCACCGCACAGCAAGCGGCCGCTGATCTTCAGACCTGGAGGAGG
AGATATGAGGGACAATTGGAGAAGTGAATTATATAAATATAAAGTAGTAAAAATTGAACCATTAGGAGTA
GCACCCACCAAGGCAAAGAGAAGAGTGGTGCAGAGAGAAAAAAGAGCAGTGGGAATAGGAGCTTTGTTCC
TTGGGTTCTTGGGAGCAGCAGGAAGCACTATGGGCGCAGCGTCAATGACGCTGACGGTACAGGCCAGACA
ATTATTGTCTGGTATAGTGCAGCAGCAGAACAATTTGCTGAGGGCTATTGAGGCGCAACAGCATCTGTTG
CAACTCACAGTCTGGGGCATCAAGCAGCTCCAGGCAAGAATCCTGGCTGTGGAAAGATACCTAAAGGATC
AACAGCTCCTGGGGATTTGGGGTTGCTCTGGAAAACTCATTTGCACCACTGCTGTGCCTTGGAATGCTAG
TTGGAGTAATAAATCTCTGGAACAGATTTGGAATCACACGACCTGGATGGAGTGGGACAGAGAAATTAAC
AATTACACAAGCTTAATACACTCCTTAATTGAAGAATCGCAAAACCAGCAAGAAAAGAATGAACAAGAAT
TATTGGAATTAGATAAATGGGCAAGTTTGTGGAATTGGTTTAACATAACAAATTGGCTGTGGTATATAAA
ATTATTCATAATGATAGTAGGAGGCTTGGTAGGTTTAAGAATAGTTTTTGCTGTACTTTCTATAGTGAAT
AGAGTTAGGCAGGGATATTCACCATTATCGTTTCAGACCCACCTCCCAACCCCGAGGGGACCCAGAGAGG
GCCTATTTCCCATGATTCCTTCATATTTGCATATACGATACAAGGCTGTTAGAGAGATAATTAGAATTAA
TTTGACTGTAAACACAAAGATATTAGTACAAAATACGTGACGTAGAAAGTAATAATTTCTTGGGTAGTTT
GCAGTTTTAAAATTATGTTTTAAAATGGACTATCATATGCTTACCGTAACTTGAAAGTATTTCGATTTCT
TGGCTTTATATATCTTGTGGAAAGGACGAAACACCGCCTGCGTCATCCGAACATCGGTTTTAGAGCTAGA
AATAGCAAGTTAAAATAAGGCTAGTCCGTTATCAACTTGAAAAAGTGGCACCGAGTCGGTGCTTTTTTAA
GCTTGGCGTAACTAGATCTTGAGACAAATGGCAGTATTCATCCACAATTTTAAAAGAAAAGGGGGGATTG
GGGGGTACAGTGCAGGGGAAAGAATAGTAGACATAATAGCAACAGACATACAAACTAAAGAATTACAAAA
ACAAATTACAAAAATTCAAAATTTTCGGGTTTATTACAGGGACAGCAGAGATCCACTTTGGCGCCGGCTC
GAGGGGG
Features (pLannotate 1.2.2; 29 found; start..end, strand, type, name):
     14..80      +  CDS            small t antigen (fragment): SV40 (simian virus 40) small t antigen
    106..317     +  promoter       EF-1α core promoter: core promoter for human elongation factor EF-1α
    318..1256    +  intron         EF-1α intron A: intron upstream of the start codon of human EF-1α
   1278..1877    +  CDS            PuroR (fragment): puromycin N-acetyltransferase; pac from Streptomyces; confers resistance to puromycin
   1893..2481    +  misc_feature   WPRE: woodchuck hepatitis virus posttranscriptional regulatory element
   2532..2551    +  misc_feature   cPPT/CTS (fragment): central polypurine tract and central termination sequence of HIV-1
   2553..2786    +  LTR            3' LTR (ΔU3): self-inactivating 3' long terminal repeat (LTR) from HIV-1
   2864..2985    +  polyA_signal   SV40 poly(A) signal: SV40 polyadenylation signal
   3025..3160    +  rep_origin     SV40 ori: SV40 origin of replication
   3181..3199    -  promoter       T7 promoter: promoter for bacteriophage T7 RNA polymerase
   3207..3362    +  CDS            lacZα (fragment): LacZα fragment of β-galactosidase; lacZ fragment
   3367..3795    +  rep_origin     f1 ori (sequence partly withheld): f1 bacteriophage origin of replication; arrow indicates direction of (+) strand synthesis
   3848..3952    +  promoter       AmpR promoter: bla
   3953..4813    +  CDS            AmpR: β-lactamase; bla; confers resistance to ampicillin, carbenicillin, and related antibiotics
   4984..5572    +  rep_origin     ori: high-copy-number ColE1/pMB1/pBR322/pUC origin of replication
   5755..5847    +  CDS            lacI (fragment): lac repressor; lacI; The lac repressor binds to the lac operator to inhibit transcription in E. coli. This inhibition can be relieved by adding lactose or isopropyl-β-D-thiogalactopyranoside (IPTG).
   5860..5881    +  protein_bind   CAP binding site: CAP binding activates transcription in the presence of cAMP. E. coli catabolite activator protein
   5896..5926    +  promoter       lac promoter: promoter for the E. coli lac operon
   5934..5950    +  protein_bind   lac operator: The lac repressor binds to the lac operator to inhibit transcription in E. coli. This inhibition can be relieved by adding lactose or isopropyl-β-D-thiogalactopyranoside (IPTG). lac repressor encoded by lacI
   5995..6013    +  promoter       T3 promoter: promoter for bacteriophage T3 RNA polymerase
   6041..6267    +  promoter       RSV promoter: Rous sarcoma virus enhancer/promoter
   6268..6448    +  LTR            5' LTR (truncated): truncated 5' long terminal repeat (LTR) from HIV-1
   6495..6620    +  misc_feature   HIV-1 Ψ: packaging signal of human immunodeficiency virus type 1
   6604..6967    +  CDS            HIV-1 gag (fragment): gag protein from human immunodeficiency virus 1; gag
   7113..7346    +  misc_feature   RRE: The Rev response element (RRE) of HIV-1 allows for Rev-dependent mRNA export from the nucleus to the cytoplasm.
   7723..7749    +  CDS            Rev (fragment): human immunodeficiency virus 1 (HIV-1) Rev protein; rev; enhances nuclear export of unspliced and incompletely spliced viral mRNAs
   7753..7993    +  promoter       U6 promoter: RNA polymerase III promoter for human U6 snRNA
   8023..8098    +  misc_RNA       gRNA scaffold: guide RNA scaffold for the Streptococcus pyogenes CRISPR/Cas9 system
   8154..8271    +  misc_feature   cPPT/CTS: central polypurine tract and central termination sequence of HIV-1
