[The description below was written by a language model from this plasmid's Addgene catalogue record and pLannotate feature annotations shown in this document.]
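Description:
CDK10 gRNA (BRDN0001145808) is a third-generation lentiviral guide RNA plasmid built on the lentiGuide-Puro backbone and designed to target human CDK10 (also known as PISSLRE) for CRISPR/Cas9 editing. It is maintained in E. coli as a high-copy plasmid through a ColE1/pUC-type origin and selected with ampicillin via the β-lactamase gene. The backbone also carries an f1 origin, an SV40 origin and poly(A) signal, and remnants of lac and phage promoter sequences from its cloning-vector ancestry.

The lentiviral transfer cassette begins with an RSV promoter fused to a truncated HIV-1 5' LTR, which makes genomic RNA production Tat-independent. It continues through the Ψ packaging signal, a partial gag fragment, the Rev response element and a cPPT/CTS, and ends in a self-inactivating ΔU3 3' LTR. Within this unit, a human U6 RNA polymerase III promoter drives the CDK10-specific spacer joined to the Streptococcus pyogenes gRNA scaffold. A separate EF-1α promoter with its first intron expresses puromycin N-acetyltransferase, so transduced mammalian cells can be selected with puromycin. A WPRE downstream enhances transcript expression.

The plasmid does not encode Cas9, so it is meant to be used together with a separate Cas9 lentiviral vector or in cells that already express Cas9. The guide was designed against several CDK10 RefSeq transcript variants. It belongs to a human kinome gRNA collection associated with work on optimised sgRNA design for higher on-target activity and fewer off-target effects, and is typically used for CDK10 knockout in human cells.
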