Addgene plasmid #77578: CDK10 gRNA (BRDN0001145808)
Purpose: 3rd generation lentiviral gRNA plasmid targeting human CDK10
Depositing lab: John Doench & David Root. Depositing organization: Broad Institute. Publication: Optimized sgRNA design to maximize activity and minimize off-target effects of CRISPR-Cas9. Doench JG, Fusi N, Sullender M, Hegde M, Vaimberg EW, Donovan KF, Smith I, Tothova Z, Wilen C, Orchard R, Virgin HW, Listgarten J, Root DE. Nat Biotechnol. 2016 Jan 18. doi: 10.1038/nbt.3437. PubMed 26780180.
Backbone
  Vector backbone: lentiGuide-Puro
  Backbone manufacturer: Zhang Lab (Addgene plasmid # 52963)
  Vector type: Mammalian Expression, Lentiviral, CRISPR
  Selectable markers: Puromycin
Growth in bacteria
  Bacterial resistance: Ampicillin, 100 μg/mL
  Growth temperature: 37°C
  Growth strain: DH5alpha
  Copy number: High Copy
Gene/Insert
  Gene/Insert name: CDK10 (alt names: CDK10; NM_001098533.2)
  gRNA/shRNA sequence: CCTGCGTCATCCGAACATCG
  Species: H. sapiens (human)
  Entrez Gene: CDK10 (a.k.a. ALSAS, PISSLRE)
  Promoter: hU6
  Cloning method: Unknown
  Sequencing primers: 5′ U6-F; 3′ pS2-R
Terms and licenses: Academic/Nonprofit Terms; Industry Terms: Not Available to Industry
Depositor comments: The gRNA was designed to target the following Genbank reference sequence(s): NM_001098533.2,NM_001160367.1,NM_052987.3,NM_052988.4. Note that this plasmid does NOT contain Cas9. It should be used in conjunction with lentiCas9-Blast (Addgene #52962) or otherwise with cell lines already expressing Cas9. Browse the full kinome gRNA library at http://www.addgene.org/pooled-library/broadgpp-human-kinome/ or visit http://www.broadinstitute.org/rnai/public/ for detailed protocols and information.
How to cite: CDK10 gRNA (BRDN0001145808) was a gift from John Doench & David Root (Addgene plasmid # 77578 ; http://n2t.net/addgene:77578 ; RRID:Addgene_77578)
