>Addgene plasmid #77578 | CDK10 gRNA (BRDN0001145808) | depositor partial sequence | sequence record 145038 | Target Sequence
CCTGCGTCATCCGAACATCG
