>Addgene plasmid #77578 | CDK10 gRNA (BRDN0001145808) | addgene partial sequence | sequence record 188033 | hU6-F
GTAGAAAGTAATAATTTCTTGGGTAGTTTGCAGTTTTAAAATTATGTTTTAAAATGGACTATCATATGCT
TACCGTAACTTGAAAGTATTTCGATTTCTTGGCTTTATATATCTTGTGGAAAGGACGAAACACCGCCTGC
GTCATCCGAACATCGTTTTAGAGCTAGAAATAGCAAGTTAAAATAAGGCTAGTCCGTTATCAACTTGAAA
AAGTGGCACCGAGTCGGTGCTTTTTTAAGCTTGGCGTAACTAGATCTTGAGACAAATGGCAGTATTCATC
CACAATTTTAAAAGAAAAGGGGGGATTGGGGGGTACAGTGCAGGGGAAAGAATAGTAGACATAATAGCAA
CAGACATACAAACTAAAGAATTACAAAAACAAATTACAAAAATTCAAAATTTTCGGGTTTATTACAGGGA
CAGCAGAGATCCACTTTGGCGCCGGCTCGAGGGGGCCCGGGTGCAAAGATGGATAAAGTTTTAAACAGAG
AGGAATCTTTGCAGCTAATGGACCTTCTAGGTCTTGAAAGGAGTGGGAATTGGCTCCGGTGCCCGTCAGT
GGGCAGAGCG
